>Addgene plasmid #45096 | pCI-neo:Beta2meGFP | depositor full sequence | sequence record 62593 | pCI-neo:Beta2meGFP sequence 8195 bps
TCAATATTGGCCATTAGCCATATTATTCATTGGTTATATAGCATAAATCAATATTGGCTATTGGCCATTG
CATACGTTGTATCTATATCATAATATGTACATTTATATTGGCTCATGTCCAATATGACCGCCATGTTGGC
ATTGATTATTGACTAGTTATTAATAGTAATCAATTACGGGGTCATTAGTTCATAGCCCATATATGGAGTT
CCGCGTTACATAACTTACGGTAAATGGCCCGCCTGGCTGACCGCCCAACGACCCCCGCCCATTGACGTCA
ATAATGACGTATGTTCCCATAGTAACGCCAATAGGGACTTTCCATTGACGTCAATGGGTGGAGTATTTAC
GGTAAACTGCCCACTTGGCAGTACATCAAGTGTATCATATGCCAAGTCCGCCCCCTATTGACGTCAATGA
CGGTAAATGGCCCGCCTGGCATTATGCCCAGTACATGACCTTACGGGACTTTCCTACTTGGCAGTACATC
TACGTATTAGTCATCGCTATTACCATGGTGATGCGGTTTTGGCAGTACACCAATGGGCGTGGATAGCGGT
TTGACTCACGGGGATTTCCAAGTCTCCACCCCATTGACGTCAATGGGAGTTTGTTTTGGCACCAAAATCA
ACGGGACTTTCCAAAATGTCGTAACAACTGCGATCGCCCGCCCCGTTGACGCAAATGGGCGGTAGGCGTG
TACGGTGGGAGGTCTATATAAGCAGAGCTCGTTTAGTGAACCGTCAGATCACTAGAAGCTTTATTGCGGT
AGTTTATCACAGTTAAATTGCTAACGCAGTCAGTGCTTCTGACACAACAGTCTCGAACTTAAGCTGCAGT
GACTCTCTTAAGGTAGCCTTGCAGAAGTTGGTCGTGAGGCACTGGGCAGGTAAGTATCAAGGTTACAAGA
CAGGTTTAAGGAGACCAATAGAAACTGGGCTTGTCGAGACAGAGAAGACTCTTGCGTTTCTGATAGGCAC
CTATTGGTCTTACTGACATCCACTTTGCCTTTCTCTCCACAGGTGTCCACTCCCAGTTCAATTACAGCTC
TTAAGGCTAGAGTACTTAATACGACTCACTATAGGCTAGCCTCGAGAATTCGGCTTCCATGGAGATCGGG
GGCTCCGGGGCGCCGCCGCCGCTGCTGCTCCTGCCGCTCCTGCTGCTCTTAGGGACCGGCCTCTTGCCTG
CTAGCAGCCACATAGAGACCCGGGCCCATGCGGAGGAGCGGCTCCTGAAGAGACTCTTCTCTGGCTACAA
CAAGTGGTCTCGGCCAGTAGCCAATATCTCAGATGTGGTCCTTGTCCGCTTTGGCTTGTCGATTGCTCAG
CTCATTGATGTGGATGAGAAAAACCAGATGATGACGACCAACGTGTGGGTGAAGCAGGAGTGGCATGACT
ACAAACTGCGCTGGGACCCTGGTGACTACGAGAATGTCACCTCCATCCGCATCCCATCTGAACTCATCTG
GAGGCCTGACATCGTCCTCTACAACAACGCGGACGGGGACTTTGCAGTCACCCACCTAACCAAAGCCCAC
CTGTTCTATGATGGGCGTGTACAGTGGACACCCCCGGCCATCTATAAGAGCTCCTGCAGCATCGACGTCA
CCTTCTTCCCCTTCGACCAGCAGAACTGTACCATGAAGTTTGGGTCCTGGACCTACGACAAGGCCAAGAT
TGACTTGGTGAGCATGCACAGCCGTGTGGACCAACTGGACTTCTGGGAAAGTGGGGAGTGGGTCATTGTG
GATGCCGTGGGCACCTACAACACCAGGAAGTATGAATGCTGTGCCGAGATCTATCCTGACATCACCTACG
CCTTCATCATCCGCCGACTGCCACTGTTCTACACCATCAACCTTATCATCCCGTGCCTGCTCATCTCCTG
CCTCACCGTGCTGGTCTTCTATCTGCCCTCGGAGTGCGGCGAGAAGGTCACGCTGTGCATCTCGGTGCTG
CTTTCTCTCACCGTCTTCCTGCTGCTCATCACCGAAATCATCCCGTCCACCTCGCTGGTCATCCCGCTCA
TCGGCGAGTACCTGCTCTTCACCATGATCTTCGTCACCCTCTCCATTGTCATCACGGTCTTCGTGCTCAA
TGTACACCACCGCTCACCACGCACACACACCATGCCCGCCTGGGTGCGCAGAGTCTTCCTGGACATTGTG
CCCCGTCTCCTCTTCATGAAGCGCCCATCTGTGGTCAAAGACAACTGCCGGAGACTTATCGAATCCATGC
ACAAGATGGCCAACGCCCCTCGTTTCTGGCCAGAGCCTGAGAGTGAGCCCGGCATCTTGGGTGACATCTG
CAACCAAGGCCTGTCACCTGCCCCAACTTTCTGCAACCGCATGGACACAGCAGTCGAGACCCAGCCTACA
TGCAGGTCACCCTATCCTTATGACGTCCCAGACTACGCCATGGTGAGCAAGGGCGAGGAGCTGTTCACCG
GGGTGGTGCCCATCCTGGTCGAGCTGGACGGCGACGTAAACGGCCACAAGTTCAGCGTGTCCGGCGAGGG
CGAGGGCGATGCCACCTACGGCAAGCTGACCCTGAAGTTCATCTGCACCACCGGCAAGCTGCCCGTGCCC
TGGCCCACCCTCGTGACCACCCTGACCTACGGCGTGCAGTGCTTCAGCCGCTACCCCGACCACATGAAGC
AGCACGACTTCTTCAAGTCCGCCATGCCCGAAGGCTACGTCCAGGAGCGCACCATCTTCTTCAAGGACGA
CGGCAACTACAAGACCCGCGCCGAGGTGAAGTTCGAGGGCGACACCCTGGTGAACCGCATCGAGCTGAAG
GGCATCGACTTCAAGGAGGACGGCAACATCCTGGGGCACAAGCTGGAGTACAACTACAACAGCCACAACG
TCTATATCATGGCCGACAAGCAGAAGAACGGCATCAAGGTGAACTTCAAGATCCGCCACAACATCGAGGA
CGGCAGCGTGCAGCTCGCCGACCACTACCAGCAGAACACCCCCATCGGCGACGGCCCCGTGCTGCTGCCC
GACAACCACTACCTGAGCACCCAGTCCAAGCTTAGCAAAGACCCCAACGAGAAGCGCGATCACATGGTCC
TGCTGGAGTTCGTGACCGCCGCCGGGATCACTCTCGGCATGGACGAGCTGTACAAGAGGTCACCCTCCCA
CAAGGTCCCTGACTTGAAGACATCAGAGGTTGAGAAGGCCAGTCCCTGTCCATCACCTGGCTCTTGTCAC
CCACCCAATAGCAGTGGGGCCCCAGTGCTCATCAAAGCCAGGTCCCTGAGCGTCCAGCATGTGCCCAGCT
CCCAGGAAGCAGCCGAGGGCAGCATCCGCTGCCGGTCTCGGAGTATCCAGTACTGTGTTTCCCAAGATGG
AGCTGCTTCCCTGACTGAGAGCAAGCCCACTGGCTCCCCAGCCTCCCTGAAGACCCGTCCATCCCAGCTT
CCAGTGTCAGACCAGACCTCTCCATGCAAATGCACATGCAAGGAACCATCTCCTGTGTCCCCCATCACTG
TGCTCAAGGCTGGAGGCACCAAAGCACCTCCCCAACACCTGCCCCTGTCACCAGCCCTGACACGGGCAGT
AGAAGGCGTCCAGTACATTGCAGACCACCTCAAGGCAGAAGACACAGACTTCTCGGTGAAGGAGGACTGG
AAATACGTGGCCATGGTCATTGACCGAATCTTCCTCTGGATGTTCATCATTGTCTGCCTTCTGGGCACTG
TGGGACTCTTCCTGCCTCCATGGTTGGCTGGTATGATCTAGGGAATAGCGGCACCTAGCTCCCAGGTCTC
TACAGGGCCATGCGACTCGTCAGTCCACCCACAAGGGCGAATTCACGCGTGGTACCTCTAGAGTCGACCC
GGGCGGCCGCTTCCCTTTAGTGAGGGTTAATGCTTCGAGCAGACATGATAAGATACATTGATGAGTTTGG
ACAAACCACAACTAGAATGCAGTGAAAAAAATGCTTTATTTGTGAAATTTGTGATGCTATTGCTTTATTT
GTAACCATTATAAGCTGCAATAAACAAGTTAACAACAACAATTGCATTCATTTTATGTTTCAGGTTCAGG
GGGAGATGTGGGAGGTTTTTTAAAGCAAGTAAAACCTCTACAAATGTGGTAAAATCCGATAAGGATCGAT
CCGGGCTGGCGTAATAGCGAAGAGGCCCGCACCGATCGCCCTTCCCAACAGTTGCGCAGCCTGAATGGCG
AATGG
[124 nt withheld, positions 4206-4329]
C
[91 nt withheld, positions 4331-4421]
A
[49 nt withheld, positions 4423-4471]
CCTTTGACGTTGGAGTCCACGTTCTTT
[37 nt withheld, positions 4499-4535]
ACCCTATCTCGGTCTATTCTTTTGATTTATAAGGGATTTTGCCGATTTCGGCCTATTGGTTAAAAAATGA
GCTGATTTAACAAAAATTTAACGCGAATTTTAACAAAATATTAACGCTTACAATTTCCTGATGCGGTATT
TTCTCCTTACGCATCTGTGCGGTATTTCACACCGCATACGCGGATCTGCGCAGCACCATGGCCTGAAATA
ACCTCTGAAAGAGGAACTTGGTTAGGTACCTTCTGAGGCGGAAAGAACCAGCTGTGGAATGTGTGTCAGT
TAGGGTGTGGAAAGTCCCCAGGCTCCCCAGCAGGCAGAAGTATGCAAAGCATGCATCTCAATTAGTCAGC
AACCAGGTGTGGAAAGTCCCCAGGCTCCCCAGCAGGCAGAAGTATGCAAAGCATGCATCTCAATTAGTCA
GCAACCATAGTCCCGCCCCTAACTCCGCCCATCCCGCCCCTAACTCCGCCCAGTTCCGCCCATTCTCCGC
CCCATGGCTGACTAATTTTTTTTATTTATGCAGAGGCCGAGGCCGCCTCGGCCTCTGAGCTATTCCAGAA
GTAGTGAGGAGGCTTTTTTGGAGGCCTAGGCTTTTGCAAAAAGCTTGATTCTTCTGACACAACAGTCTCG
AACTTAAGGCTAGAGCCACCATGATTGAACAAGATGGATTGCACGCAGGTTCTCCGGCCGCTTGGGTGGA
GAGGCTATTCGGCTATGACTGGGCACAACAGACAATCGGCTGCTCTGATGCCGCCGTGTTCCGGCTGTCA
GCGCAGGGGCGCCCGGTTCTTTTTGTCAAGACCGACCTGTCCGGTGCCCTGAATGAACTGCAGGACGAGG
CAGCGCGGCTATCGTGGCTGGCCACGACGGGCGTTCCTTGCGCAGCTGTGCTCGACGTTGTCACTGAAGC
GGGAAGGGACTGGCTGCTATTGGGCGAAGTGCCGGGGCAGGATCTCCTGTCATCTCACCTTGCTCCTGCC
GAGAAAGTATCCATCATGGCTGATGCAATGCGGCGGCTGCATACGCTTGATCCGGCTACCTGCCCATTCG
ACCACCAAGCGAAACATCGCATCGAGCGAGCACGTACTCGGATGGAAGCCGGTCTTGTCGATCAGGATGA
TCTGGACGAAGAGCATCAGGGGCTCGCGCCAGCCGAACTGTTCGCCAGGCTCAAGGCGCGCATGCCCGAC
GGCGAGGATCTCGTCGTGACCCATGGCGATGCCTGCTTGCCGAATATCATGGTGGAAAATGGCCGCTTTT
CTGGATTCATCGACTGTGGCCGGCTGGGTGTGGCGGACCGCTATCAGGACATAGCGTTGGCTACCCGTGA
TATTGCTGAAGAGCTTGGCGGCGAATGGGCTGACCGCTTCCTCGTGCTTTACGGTATCGCCGCTCCCGAT
TCGCAGCGCATCGCCTTCTATCGCCTTCTTGACGAGTTCTTCTGAGCGGGACTCTGGGGTTCGAAATGAC
CGACCAAGCGACGCCCAACCTGCCATCACGATGGCCGCAATAAAATATCTTTATTTTCATTACATCTGTG
TGTTGGTTTTTTGTGTGAATCGATAGCGATAAGGATCCGCGTATGGTGCACTCTCAGTACAATCTGCTCT
GATGCCGCATAGTTAAGCCAGCCCCGACACCCGCCAACACCCGCTGACGCGCCCTGACGGGCTTGTCTGC
TCCCGGCATCCGCTTACAGACAAGCTGTGACCGTCTCCGGGAGCTGCATGTGTCAGAGGTTTTCACCGTC
ATCACCGAAACGCGCGAGACGAAAGGGCCTCGTGATACGCCTATTTTTATAGGTTAATGTCATGATAATA
ATGGTTTCTTAGACGTCAGGTGGCACTTTTCGGGGAAATGTGCGCGGAACCCCTATTTGTTTATTTTTCT
AAATACATTCAAATATGTATCCGCTCATGAGACAATAACCCTGATAAATGCTTCAATAATATTGAAAAAG
GAAGAGTATGAGTATTCAACATTTCCGTGTCGCCCTTATTCCCTTTTTTGCGGCATTTTGCCTTCCTGTT
TTTGCTCACCCAGAAACGCTGGTGAAAGTAAAAGATGCTGAAGATCAGTTGGGTGCACGAGTGGGTTACA
TCGAACTGGATCTCAACAGCGGTAAGATCCTTGAGAGTTTTCGCCCCGAAGAACGTTTTCCAATGATGAG
CACTTTTAAAGTTCTGCTATGTGGCGCGGTATTATCCCGTATTGACGCCGGGCAAGAGCAACTCGGTCGC
CGCATACACTATTCTCAGAATGACTTGGTTGAGTACTCACCAGTCACAGAAAAGCATCTTACGGATGGCA
TGACAGTAAGAGAATTATGCAGTGCTGCCATAACCATGAGTGATAACACTGCGGCCAACTTACTTCTGAC
AACGATCGGAGGACCGAAGGAGCTAACCGCTTTTTTGCACAACATGGGGGATCATGTAACTCGCCTTGAT
CGTTGGGAACCGGAGCTGAATGAAGCCATACCAAACGACGAGCGTGACACCACGATGCCTGTAGCAATGG
CAACAACGTTGCGCAAACTATTAACTGGCGAACTACTTACTCTAGCTTCCCGGCAACAATTAATAGACTG
GATGGAGGCGGATAAAGTTGCAGGACCACTTCTGCGCTCGGCCCTTCCGGCTGGCTGGTTTATTGCTGAT
AAATCTGGAGCCGGTGAGCGTGGGTCTCGCGGTATCATTGCAGCACTGGGGCCAGATGGTAAGCCCTCCC
GTATCGTAGTTATCTACACGACGGGGAGTCAGGCAACTATGGATGAACGAAATAGACAGATCGCTGAGAT
AGGTGCCTCACTGATTAAGCATTGGTAACTGTCAGACCAAGTTTACTCATATATACTTTAGATTGATTTA
AAACTTCATTTTTAATTTAAAAGGATCTAGGTGAAGATCCTTTTTGATAATCTCATGACCAAAATCCCTT
AACGTGAGTTTTCGTTCCACTGAGCGTCAGACCCCGTAGAAAAGATCAAAGGATCTTCTTGAGATCCTTT
TTTTCTGCGCGTAATCTGCTGCTTGCAAACAAAAAAACCACCGCTACCAGCGGTGGTTTGTTTGCCGGAT
CAAGAGCTACCAACTCTTTTTCCGAAGGTAACTGGCTTCAGCAGAGCGCAGATACCAAATACTGTTCTTC
TAGTGTAGCCGTAGTTAGGCCACCACTTCAAGAACTCTGTAGCACCGCCTACATACCTCGCTCTGCTAAT
CCTGTTACCAGTGGCTGCTGCCAGTGGCGATAAGTCGTGTCTTACCGGGTTGGACTCAAGACGATAGTTA
CCGGATAAGGCGCAGCGGTCGGGCTGAACGGGGGGTTCGTGCACACAGCCCAGCTTGGAGCGAACGACCT
ACACCGAACTGAGATACCTACAGCGTGAGCTATGAGAAAGCGCCACGCTTCCCGAAGGGAGAAAGGCGGA
CAGGTATCCGGTAAGCGGCAGGGTCGGAACAGGAGAGCGCACGAGGGAGCTTCCAGGGGGAAACGCCTGG
TATCTTTATAGTCCTGTCGGGTTTCGCCACCTCTGACTTGAGCGTCGATTTTTGTGATGCTCGTCAGGGG
GGCGGAGCCTATGGAAAAACGCCAGCAACGCGGCCTTTTTACGGTTCCTGGCCTTTTGCTGGCCTTTTGC
TCACATGGCTCGACAGATCT
Features (pLannotate 1.2.2; 21 found; start..end, strand, type, name):
    140..517     +  enhancer       CMV enhancer: human cytomegalovirus immediate early enhancer
    518..729     +  promoter       CMV promoter: human cytomegalovirus (CMV) immediate early promoter
    890..1022    +  intron         chimeric intron: chimera between introns from human β-globin and immunoglobulin heavy chain genes
   1067..1085    +  promoter       T7 promoter: promoter for bacteriophage T7 RNA polymerase
   1175..2197    +  CDS            CHRNA2 (fragment): ACHA2_HUMAN - Experimental evidence at protein level: Swiss-Prot protein existence level 1. After binding acetylcholine, the AChR responds by an extensive change in conformation that affects all subunits and leads to opening of an ion-conducting channel across the plasma membrane. From Homo sapiens (Human).
   2420..3136    +  CDS            mEGFP: mEGFP is a basic (constitutively fluorescent) green fluorescent protein published in 2002, derived from Aequorea victoria. It has moderate acid sensitivity.
   3431..3730    +  CDS            Chrnb2 (fragment): ACHB2_RAT - Also known as Acrb2. Experimental evidence at protein level: Swiss-Prot protein existence level 1. After binding acetylcholine, the AChR responds by an extensive change in conformation that affects all subunits and leads to opening of an ion-conducting channel across the plasma membrane permeable to sodiun ions. From Rattus norvegicus (Rat).
   3864..3881    -  promoter       T3 promoter (fragment): promoter for bacteriophage T3 RNA polymerase
   3899..4020    -  polyA_signal   SV40 poly(A) signal: SV40 polyadenylation signal
   4043..4111    -  CDS            large T antigen (fragment): large T antigen from SV40 (simian virus 40)
   4135..4202    +  CDS            lacZα (fragment): LacZα fragment of β-galactosidase; lacZ fragment
   4206..4634    +  rep_origin     f1 ori (sequence partly withheld): f1 bacteriophage origin of replication; arrow indicates direction of (+) strand synthesis
   4662..4713    -  misc_feature   bom (fragment): basis of mobility region from pBR322
   4778..5135    +  promoter       SV40 promoter: SV40 enhancer and early promoter
   5186..5977    +  CDS            neo: KKA2_KLEPN - Also known as kan, nptII. Experimental evidence at protein level: Swiss-Prot protein existence level 1. Resistance to kanamycin, neomycin, paromomycin, ribostamycin, butirosin and gentamicin B. From Klebsiella pneumoniae.
   6044..6092    +  polyA_signal   poly(A) signal: synthetic polyadenylation signal
   6112..6166    -  misc_feature   bom (fragment): basis of mobility region from pBR322
   6268..6303    -  CDS            rop (fragment): Rop protein, which maintains plasmids at low copy number; rop
   6398..6502    +  promoter       AmpR promoter: bla
   6503..7363    +  CDS            AmpR: β-lactamase; bla; confers resistance to ampicillin, carbenicillin, and related antibiotics
   7534..8122    +  rep_origin     ori: high-copy-number ColE1/pMB1/pBR322/pUC origin of replication
