[The description below was written by a language model from this plasmid's Addgene catalogue record and pLannotate feature annotations shown in this document.]
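Description:
pCI-neo:Beta2meGFP is a mammalian expression plasmid built on the Promega pCI-neo backbone that encodes the mouse nicotinic acetylcholine receptor β2 subunit (Chrnb2) carrying an internal monomeric EGFP. It is propagated in E. coli as a high-copy plasmid through a ColE1/pUC-type origin with ampicillin selection from the β-lactamase gene, and it also contains an f1 origin for single-stranded DNA production. For stable selection in mammalian cells, a separate cassette places the neomycin phosphotransferase gene under the SV40 enhancer/early promoter with a synthetic poly(A) signal, conferring G418 resistance.

The receptor cassette was cloned into the EcoRI site and is driven by the CMV immediate-early enhancer and promoter, followed by the chimeric β-globin/immunoglobulin intron that improves expression, and terminated by the SV40 poly(A) signal. T7 and T3 promoters flank the insert and serve as sequencing primer sites. In the feature table, mEGFP lies between two nicotinic receptor coding fragments rather than at a terminus, so the fluorescent protein is embedded within the subunit. The automated annotation labels these fragments by homology to human CHRNA2 and rat Chrnb2, but the catalogue identifies the insert as mouse β2. The record also notes that residue 380, which differs between mouse strains (glutamate in C57BL/6, lysine in 129), was changed to glutamate when GFP was inserted. The depositor sequence is 8,195 nt, somewhat longer than the 7,707 bp listed in the catalogue; the record does not explain this difference. The associated publication indicates use in fluorescence studies of α4β2 receptor assembly, stoichiometry and nicotine-induced up-regulation and trafficking.
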