Addgene plasmid #45096: pCI-neo:Beta2meGFP
Depositing lab: Henry Lester. Depositing organization: California Institute of Technology. Publication: Nicotine up-regulates alpha4beta2 nicotinic receptors and ER exit sites via stoichiometry-dependent chaperoning. Srinivasan R, Pantoja R, Moss FJ, Mackey ED, Son CD, Miwa J, Lester HA. J Gen Physiol. 2011 Jan;137(1):59-79. 10.1085/jgp.201010532 PubMed 21187334.
Backbone
  Vector backbone: pCI-neo
  Backbone manufacturer: Promega
  Backbone size w/o insert (bp): 5472
  Total vector size (bp): 7707
  Vector type: Mammalian Expression
  Selectable markers: Neomycin (select with G418)
Growth in bacteria
  Bacterial resistance: Ampicillin, 100 μg/mL
  Growth temperature: 37°C
  Growth strain: Top10
  Copy number: High Copy
Gene/Insert
  Gene/Insert name: nAChR beta2 (alt name: beta2-mGFP)
  Species: M. musculus (mouse)
  Insert size (bp): 2235
  Mutation: There are strain differences between C57BJ/6 and 129 in Chrnb2 at position 380. In C57BJ/6 it is a glutamate and in 129 it is a lysine. All of the forms of β2 currently in the lab are of the 129 variant except the β2 with GFP which was changed to a glutamate when GFP was inserted.
  Entrez Gene: Chrnb2 (a.k.a. Acrb-2, Acrb2, C030030P04Rik, [b]2-nAchR)
  Promoter: CMV
  Cloning method: Restriction Enzyme; 5′ cloning site EcoRI (not destroyed); 3′ cloning site EcoRI (not destroyed)
  Sequencing primers: 5′ T7; 3′ T3
Resource information
  A portion of this plasmid was derived from a plasmid made by: J. Stizel (University of Colorado, Boulder, CO)
Terms and licenses: Academic/Nonprofit Terms; Industry Terms: Not Available to Industry
Depositor comments: Pi ; Henry A. Lester β2 was cloned into pCI-neo at the restriction site EcoRI
How to cite: pCI-neo:Beta2meGFP was a gift from Henry Lester (Addgene plasmid # 45096 ; http://n2t.net/addgene:45096 ; RRID:Addgene_45096)
