>Addgene plasmid #45096 | pCI-neo:Beta2meGFP | addgene partial sequence | sequence record 64530 | EBV-rev 5'-GTGGTTTGTCCAAACTCATC-3'
GTCTGCTCGAAGCATTAACCCTCACTAAAGGGAAGCGGCCGCCCGGGTCGACTCTAGAGGTACCACGCGT
GAATTCGCCCTTGAGGAGCTGCAAATGAGAGACCTCACTTGGAGCTGGGAGCTGAGTGGTCAGAGTGAAG
GAAGGTCGTGGCAGTGTAGTTCTGGAAGAGAGGCTGCAGGAACATGCCAATGGTCCCAAAGACACAGACA
AAGACAAAGATCCAGAGGAACAGGCGGTCGATCACCATGGCAACGTATTTCCAATCCTCCCTCACACTCT
GGTCATCATCTTCACTTCGCATATGGTCCGCAATGAAGCGTACACCGTCCACAGCTTCCCGGAGGCCACA
GCTGCATGGGCCCATCGAGCGCCCCAGACCGGCTGCAGCGGGCTCAGCCTGGAAAGCCCCAGCCAAGCCC
TGCATTGATGCAGGATTGACAAAGCAGGTACATGGGTCAGCTGCAGGACAGGACCAGGACTTGTACAGCT
CGTCCATGCCGAGAGTGATCCCGGCGGCGGTCACGAACTCCAGCAGGACCATGTGATCGCGCTTCTCGTT
GGGGTCTTTGCTAAGCTTGGACTGGGTGCTCAGGTAGTGGTTGTCGGGCAGCAGCACGGGGCCGTCGCCG
ATGGGGGTGTTCTGCTGGTAGTGGTCGGCGAGCTGCACGCTGCCGTCCTCGATGTTGTGGCGGATCTTGA
AGTTCACCTTGATGCCGTTCTTCTGCTTGTCGGCCATGATATAGACGTTGTGGCTGTTGTAGTTGTACTC
CAGCTTGTGCCCCAGGATGTTGCCGTCCTCCTTGAAGTCGATGCCCTTCAGCTCGATGCGGTTCACCAGG
GTGTCGCCCTCGAACTTCACCTCGGCGCGGG
