>Addgene plasmid #45096 | pCI-neo:Beta2meGFP | addgene partial sequence | sequence record 64533 | EGFP_N
GGTGAACAGCTCCTCGCCCTTGCTCACCATCCCTTCGCGGAAGAATAGTGTGCCTGCCCCCTCACGTTCC
CGCTGGCGCCTTCGCAAGCGCAGGCGTTGACGTGCACAGCGGTGGCGTGGCTGCTGCAGGAAGAGGAGGG
TGGGCAGCTTCTCCAGGAAGACCACCTTGACCCAGGGCGCCATGGTGTGCGTGGTAGGCGAACGGTGGTG
CACATTGAGCACACACACGCTAGTGACGATGGAGAAGGTGACTAGCACCATGGTGAACATGAGGTACTTT
CCCACCAGCGGTACGTCGAGGGAGGTGGGAGGCACAATCTTGGAGATGAGCAGCAGGAACACCGTGAGCG
CCAGCAGCACAGAAATACAAAGTGTCATCTTTTCACCACAGTCTGAGGGCAGGTAGAAGACCAGGATGGC
CAGCGAGGTGATGAGTACGCAGGGGATGATGAGGTTGATGGTGTAGAAGAGCGGTTTGCGACGAATGATG
AAGTCGTAGGTGATGTCCACGTAGGTGGAGTCGTCTGGGTTCTCGTTGCGTCGGCCTGGCAGTGCGATGA
TGTCCCACTCCCCACTAGGTGTGAAGTCGTCCAGGCTGGCCACATCGCTTTTGAGCACCAGGTCAATCTC
AGTGCGGTCGTAGGTCCAGGAGCGGAACTTCATGGTGCAGTTCTGCTGGTCAAATGGGAAGTGCTTCACC
TCAATCTTGCATGCGCTCTTGTAGATGGCAGGCGGTAGCCAAAAGATGCTGCCATCATAGGAGACCACAG
CATTGGAATAGAAGGAGACTTCGTACATGCCGTCAGCATTGTTGTATAGAACCACATCTGGGAGCCAGAT
GTGCTTAGAAGGGAGTCGGACTTTCTTCATATTGTCGAAATCCTCAGGCTTCCATGTGAG
